>Addgene plasmid #186556 | pPSV39-ugi | addgene full sequence | sequence record 367522 | Addgene NGS Result
CACTACGTGCTTTACACTTTATGCTTCCGGCTCGTATAATGTGTGGAATTGTGAGCGGATAACAATTTCA
GAATTCGAGCTCACGGGAGGAAAGATGACGAATCTCAGCGACATCATCGAGAAAGAAACGGGGAAACAAC
TGGTGATCCAGGAAAGCATCCTGATGCTCCCCGAGGAGGTCGAGGAAGTCATCGGCAATAAACCGGAGTC
GGATATCCTGGTCCATACCGCGTATGACGAAAGCACGGACGAGAACGTCATGCTCCTCACGTCGGATGCG
CCGGAATATAAACCGTGGGCCCTCGTGATCCAAGATAGCAATGGCGAGAACAAAATCAAGATGCTCTAAT
CTAGATATACAGATATTGAAATGAATAGATTAGGAAAATGAGCTAGAGTCGACCTGCAGGCATGCAAGCT
TTAGCATAACCCCTTGGGGCCTCTAAACGGGTCTTGAGGGGTTTTTTGATCGCCCTTCCCAACAGTTGCG
CAGCCTGAATGGCGAATGGCGCCTGATGCGGTATTTTCTCCTTACGCATCTGTGCGGTATTTCACACCGC
ATATGGTGCACTCTCAGTACAATCTGCTCTGATGCCGCATAGTTAAGCCAGCCCCGACACCCGCCAACAC
CCGCTGACGCGCCCTGACGGGCTTGTCTGCTCCCGGCATCCGCTTACAGACAAGCTGTGACCGTCTCCGG
GAGCTGCATGTGTCAGAGGTTTTCACCGTCATCACCGAAACGCGCGAGACGAAAGGGCCTCGTGATACGC
CTATTTTTATAGGTTAATGTCATGATAATAATGGTTTCTTAGACGTCAGGTGGCACTTTTCGGGGAAATG
TGCGCGGAACCCCTATTTGTTTATTTTTCTAAATACATTCAAATATGTATCCGCTCATGAGACAATAACC
CTGATAAATGCTTCAATAATATTAATGGAGCAAAACCTTTCGCGGTATGGCATGATAGCGCCCGGAAGAG
AGTCAATTCAGGGTGGTGAATGTGAAACCAGTAACGTTATACGATGTCGCAGAGTATGCCGGTGTCTCTT
ATCAGACCGTTTCCCGCGTGGTGAACCAGGCCAGCCACGTTTCTGCGAAAACGCGGGAAAAAGTGGAAGC
GGCGATGGCGGAGCTGAATTACATTCCCAACCGCGTGGCACAACAACTGGCGGGCAAACAGTCGTTGCTG
ATTGGCGTTGCCACCTCCAGTCTGGCCCTGCACGCGCCGTCGCAAATTGTCGCGGCGATTAAATCTCGCG
CCGATCAACTGGGTGCCAGCGTGGTGGTGTCGATGGTAGAACGAAGCGGCGTCGAAGCCTGTAAAGCGGC
GGTGCACAATCTTCTCGCGCAACGCGTCAGTGGGCTGATCATTAACTATCCGCTGGATGACCAGGATGCC
ATTGCTGTGGAAGCTGCCTGCACTAATGTTCCGGCGTTATTTCTTGATGTCTCTGACCAGACACCCATCA
ACAGTATTATTTTCTCCCATGAAGACGGTACGCGACTGGGCGTGGAGCATCTGGTCGCATTGGGTCACCA
GCAAATCGCGCTGTTAGCGGGCCCATTAAGTTCTGTCTCGGCGCGTCTGCGTCTGGCTGGCTGGCATAAA
TATCTCACTCGCAATCAAATTCAGCCGATAGCGGAACGGGAAGGCGACTGGAGTGCCATGTCCGGTTTTC
AACAAACCATGCAAATGCTGAATGAGGGCATCGTTCCCACTGCGATGCTGGTTGCCAACGATCAGATGGC
GCTGGGCGCAATGCGCGCCATTACCGAGTCCGGGCTGCGCGTTGGTGCGGATATCTCGGTAGTGGGATAC
GACGATACCGAAGACAGCTCATGTTATATCCCGCCGTTAACCACCATCAAACAGGATTTTCGCCTGCTGG
GGCAAACCAGCGTGGACCGCTTGCTGCAACTCTCTCAGGGCCAGGCGGTGAAGGGCAATCAGCTGTTGCC
CGTCTCACTGGTGAAAAGAAAAACCACCCTGGCGCCCAATACGCAAACCGCCTCTCCCCGCGCGTTGGCC
GATTCATTAATGCAGCTGGCACGACAGGTTTCCCGACTGGAAAGCGGGCAGTGAGCGCAACGCAATTAAT
GTGAGAATATTACGCGTAATTCTCGAATTGACATAAGCCTGTTCGGTTCGTAAACTGTAATGCAAGTAGC
GTATGCGCTCACGCAACTGGTCCAGAACCTTGACCGAACGCAGCGGTGGTAACGGCGCAGTGGCGGTTTT
CATGGCTTGTTATGACTGTTTTTTTGTACAGTCTATGCCTCGGGCATCCAAGCAGCAAGCGCGTTACGCC
GTGGGTCGATGTTTGATGTTATGGAGCAGCAACGATGTTACGCAGCAGCAACGATGTTACGCAGCAGGGC
AGTCGCCCTAAAACAAAGTTAGGTGGCTCAAGTATGGGCATCATTCGCACATGTAGGCTCGGCCCTGACC
AAGTCAAATCCATGCGGGCTGCTCTTGATCTTTTCGGTCGTGAGTTCGGAGACGTAGCCACCTACTCCCA
ACATCAGCCGGACTCCGATTACCTCGGGAACTTGCTCCGTAGTAAGACATTCATCGCGCTTGCTGCCTTC
GACCAAGAAGCGGTTGTTGGCGCTCTCGCGGCTTACGTTCTGCCCAAGTTTGAGCAGCCGCGTAGTGAGA
TCTATATCTATGATCTCGCAGTCTCCGGCGAGCACCGGAGGCAGGGCATTGCCACCGCGCTCATCAATCT
CCTCAAGCATGAGGCCAACGCGCTTGGTGCTTATGTGATCTACGTGCAAGCAGATTACGGTGACGATCCC
GCAGTGGCTCTCTATACAAAGTTGGGCATACGGGAAGAAGTGATGCACTTTGATATCGACCCAAGTACCG
CCACCTAACAATTCGTTCAAGCCGAGATCGGCTTCCCGGCCGACGCGTCAATTCCGTGATAGGTGGGCTG
CCCTTCCTGGTTGGCTTGGTTTCATCAGCCATCCGCTTGCCCTCATCTGTTACGCCGGCGGTAGCCGGCC
AGCCTCGCAGAGCAGGATTCCCGTTGAGCACCGCCAGGTGCGAATAAGGGACAGTGAAGAAGGAACACCC
GCTCGCGGGTGGGCCTACTTCACCTATCCTGCCCGGCTGACGCCGTTGGATACACCAAGGAAAGTCTACA
CGAACCCTTTGGCAAAATCCTGTATATCGTGCGAAAAAGGATGGATATACCGAAAAAATCGCTATAATGA
CCCCGAAGCAGGGTTATGCAGCGGAAAACGGAATTGGACGGGGAGTCAGGCAACTATGGATGAACGAAAT
AGACAGATCGCTGAGATAGGTGCCTCACTGATTAAGCATTGGTAACTGTCAGACCAAGTTTACTCATATA
TACTTTAGATTGATTTAAAACTTCATTTTTAATTTAAAAGGATCTAGGTGAAGATCCTTTTTGATAATCT
CATGACCAAAATCCCTTAACGTGAGTTTTCGTTCCACTGAGCGTCAGACCCCGTAGAAAAGATCAAAGGA
TCTTCTTGAGATCCTTTTTTTCTGCGCGTAATCTGCTGCTTGCAAACAAAAAAACCACCGCTACCAGCGG
TGGTTTGTTTGCCGGATCAAGAGCTACCAACTCTTTTTCCGAAGGTAACTGGCTTCAGCAGAGCGCAGAT
ACCAAATACTGTCCTTCTAGTGTAGCCGTAGTTAGGCCACCACTTCAAGAACTCTGTAGCACCGCCTACA
TACCTCGCTCTGCTAATCCTGTTACCAGTGGCTGCTGCCAGTGGCGATAAGTCGTGTCTTACCGGGTTGG
ACTCAAGACGATAGTTACCGGATAAGGCGCAGCGGTCGGGCTGAACGGGGGGTTCGTGCACACAGCCCAG
CTTGGAGCGAACGACCTACACCGAACTGAGATACCTACAGCGTGAGCTATGAGAAAGCGCCACGCTTCCC
GAAGGGAGAAAGGCGGACAGGTATCCGGTAAGCGGCAGGGTCGGAACAGGAGAGCGCACGAGGGAGCTTC
CAGGGGGAAACGCCTGGTATCTTTATAGTCCTGTCGGGTTTCGCCACCTCTGACTTGAGCGTCGATTTTT
GTGATGCTCGTCAGGGGGGCGGAGCCTATGGAAAAACGCCAGCAACGCGGCCTTTTTACGGTTCCTGGCC
TTTTGCTGGCCTTTTGCTCACATGTTCTTTCCTGCGTTATCCCCTGATTCTGTGGATAACCGTATTACCG
CCTTTGAGTGAGCTGATACCGCTCGCCGCAGCCGAACGACCGAGCGCAGCGAGTCAGTGAGCGAGGAAGC
GGAAGAGCGCCTGATGCGGTATTTTCTCCTTACGCATCTGTGCGGTATTTCACACCGCATATGGTGCACT
CTCAGTACAATCTGCTCTGATGCCGCATAGTTAAGCCAGTATACACTCCGCTATCGCTACGTGACTGGGT
CATGGCTGCGCCCCGACACCCGCCAACACCCGCTGACGCGCCCTGACGGGCTTGTCTGCTCCCGGCATCC
GCTTACAGACAAGCTGTGACCGTCTCCGGGAGCTGCATGTGTCAGAGGTTTTCACCGTCATCACCGAAAC
GCGCGAGGCAGCTGCGGTAAAGCTCATCAGCGTGGTCGTGAAGCGATTCACAGATGTCTGCCTGTTCATC
CGCGTCCAGCTCGTTGAGTTTCTCCAGAAGCGTTAATGTCTGGCTTCTGATAAAGCGGGCCATGTTAAGG
GCGGTTTTTTCCTGTTTGGTCACTGATGCCTCCGTGTAAGGGGGATTTCTGTTCATGGGGGTAATGATAC
CGATGAAACGAGAGAGGATGCTCACGATACGGGTTACTGATGATGAACATGCCCGGTTACTGGAACGTTG
TGAGGGTAAACAACTGGCGGTATGGATGCGGCGGGACCAGAGAAAAATCACTCAGGGTCAATGCCAGCGC
TTCGTTAATACAGATGTAGGTGTTCCACAGGGTAGCCAGCAGCATCCTGCGATGCAGATCCGGAACATAA
TGGTGCAGGGCGCTGACTTCCGCGTTTCCAGACTTTACGAAACACGGAAACCGAAGACCATTCATGTTGT
TGCTCAGGTCGCAGACGTTTTGCAGCAGCAGTCGCTTCACGTTCGCTCGCGTATCGGTGATTCATTCTGC
TAACCAGTAAGGCAACCCCGCCAGCCTAGCCGGGTCCTCAACGACAGGAGCACGATCATGCGCACCCGTG
GAAATTAATTAATTGCAGAAAGGCAGGCCGGGCCGTGGTGGCCACGGCCTCTAGGCCAGATCCAGCGGCA
TCTGGGTTAGTCGAGCGCGGGCCGCTTCCCATGTCTCACCAGGGCGAGCCTGTTTCGCGATCTCAGCATC
TGAAATCTTCCCGGCCTTGCGCTTCGCTGGGGCCTTACCCACCGCCTTGGCGGGCTTCTTCGGTCCAAAA
CTGAACAACAGATGTGTGACCTTGCGCCCGGTCTTTCGCTGCGCCCACTCCACCTGTAGCGGGCTGTGCT
CGTTGATCTGCGTCACGGCTGGATCAAGCACTCGCAACTTGAAGTCCTTGATCGAGGGATACCGGCCTTC
CAGTTGAAACCACTTTCGCAGCTGGTCAATTTCTATTTCGCGCTGGCCGATGCTGTCCCATTGCATGAGC
AGCTCGTAAAGCCTGATCGCGTGGGTGCTGTCCATCTTGGCCACGTCAGCCAAGGCGTATTTGGTGAACT
GTTTGGTGAGTTCCGTCAGGTACGGCAGCATGTCTTTGGTGAACCTGAGTTCTACACGGCCCTCACCCTC
CCGGTAGATGATTGTTTGCACCCAGCCGGTAATCATCACACTCGGTCTTTTCCCCTTGCCATTGGGCTCT
TGGGTTAACCGGACTTCCCGCCGTTTCAGGCGCAGGGCCGCTTCTTTGAGCTGGTTGTAGGAAGATTCGA
TAGGGACACCCGCCATCGTCGCTATGTCCTCCGCCGTCACTGAATACATCACTTCATCGGTGACAGGCTC
GCTCCTCTTCACCTGGCTAATACAGGCCAGAACGATCCGCTGTTCCTGAACACTGAGGCGATACGCGGCC
TCGACCAGGGCATTGCTTTTGTAAACCATTGGGGGTGAGGCCACGTTCGACATTCCTTGTGTATAAGGGG
ACACTGTATCTGCGTCCCACAATACAACAAATCCGTCCCTTTACAACAACAAATCCGTCCCTTCTTAACA
ACAAATCCGTCCCTTAATGGCAACAAATCCGTCCCTTTTTAAACTCTACAGGCCACGGATTACGTGGCCT
GTAGACGTCCTAAAAGGTTTAAAAGGGAAAAGGAAGAAAAGGGTGGAAACGCAAAAAACGCAC
Features (pLannotate 1.2.2; 22 found; start..end, strand, type, name):
     11..41      +  promoter       lac UV5 promoter: E. coli lac promoter with an "up" mutation
     49..65      +  protein_bind   lac operator: The lac repressor binds to the lac operator to inhibit transcription in E. coli. This inhibition can be relieved by adding lactose or isopropyl-β-D-thiogalactopyranoside (IPTG). lac repressor encoded by lacI
     95..346     +  CDS            UGI: UNGI_BPPB2 - Experimental evidence at protein level: Swiss-Prot protein existence level 1. This protein binds specifically and reversibly to the host uracil-DNA glycosylase, preventing removal of uracil residues from PBS2 DNA by the host uracil-excision repair system. From Bacillus phage PBS2 (Bacteriophage PBS2).
    393..421     +  misc_feature   MCS (fragment): pUC18/19 multiple cloning site
    422..468     +  terminator     T7 terminator: transcription terminator for bacteriophage T7 RNA polymerase
    468..506     +  CDS            lacZα (fragment): LacZα fragment of β-galactosidase; lacZ fragment
    512..611     -  misc_feature   bom (fragment): basis of mobility region from pBR322
    713..748     -  CDS            rop (fragment): Rop protein, which maintains plasmids at low copy number; rop
    843..933     +  promoter       AmpR promoter (fragment): bla
    934..1001    +  promoter       lacIq promoter (fragment): lacI (mutant); In the lacIq allele, a single base change in the promoter boosts expression of the lacI gene about 10-fold.
   1002..2084    +  CDS            lacI: lac repressor; lacI; The lac repressor binds to the lac operator to inhibit transcription in E. coli. This inhibition can be relieved by adding lactose or isopropyl-β-D-thiogalactopyranoside (IPTG).
   2128..2156    +  promoter       Pc promoter: intI1 (promoter lies within the coding sequence); class 1 integron promoter
   2345..2878    +  CDS            GmR: gentamycin acetyltransferase; aacC1; confers resistance to gentamycin
   2927..2972    -  CDS            traJ (fragment): oriT-recognizing protein; traJ
   3005..3114    -  oriT           oriT: incP origin of transfer
   3257..3334    +  CDS            bla(M) (fragment): β-lactamase lacking the signal sequence; bla(M); allows cytosolic expression of β-lactamase
   3506..4094    +  rep_origin     ori: high-copy-number ColE1/pMB1/pBR322/pUC origin of replication
   4280..4420    -  misc_feature   bom: basis of mobility region from pBR322
   4522..4713    -  CDS            rop: Rop protein, which maintains plasmids at low copy number; rop
   4730..5110    +  CDS            YPB1_ECOLX: Protein predicted: Swiss-Prot protein existence level 4. From Escherichia coli.
   5231..6064    -  CDS            pRO1600 Rep: replication protein for the broad-host-range plasmid pRO1600 from Pseudomonas aeruginosa&nbsp
   6078..9       +  rep_origin     pRO1600 oriV (fragment) (across the origin): broad-host-range origin of replication from Pseudomonas aeruginosa plasmid pRO1600; requires the pRO1600 Rep protein for replication (West et al., 1994)
