[The description below was written by a language model from this plasmid's Addgene catalogue record and pLannotate feature annotations shown in this document.]
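Description:
pPSV39-ugi is a broad-host-range bacterial expression plasmid of about 6.3 kb, built on the pPSV39-CV backbone to give inducible production of the uracil-DNA glycosylase inhibitor UGI. It carries two replication systems. A ColE1/pMB1-type origin, accompanied by the rop gene and bom region, supports maintenance in E. coli. The pRO1600 oriV with its cognate Rep protein, derived from a Pseudomonas aeruginosa plasmid, allows replication in a wider range of hosts. An incP oriT permits conjugative transfer when mobilisation functions are supplied in trans. Selection is by gentamicin, through the aacC1 acetyltransferase gene, which lies downstream of a class 1 integron Pc promoter. Several short annotated fragments (lacZα, bla, traJ, a second partial bom/rop) appear to be remnants of backbone construction rather than functional parts.

The payload is the roughly 250 bp ugi coding sequence from Bacillus phage PBS2, inserted by Gibson assembly downstream of the lacUV5 promoter and a lac operator. It is followed by a residual polylinker segment and a T7 terminator. The plasmid also encodes the lac repressor from a lacIq-type promoter, so expression is repressed until IPTG or lactose is added, without relying on a host lacI gene. UGI binds specifically and reversibly to host uracil-DNA glycosylase and so blocks excision of uracil from DNA.

The associated publication describes genome-wide mapping of protein–DNA interaction sites in bacteria with a double-stranded DNA-specific cytosine deaminase. In that setting, UGI expression would plausibly preserve the uracils created by cytosine deamination so that they persist as detectable mutations, although the record itself states only the inducible expression purpose.
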