Addgene plasmid #186556: pPSV39-ugi
Purpose: Broad host range inducible expression of uracil-DNA glycosylase inhibitor (UGI)
Depositing lab: Joseph Mougous. Depositing organization: University of Washington. Publication: Genome-wide protein-DNA interaction site mapping in bacteria using a double-stranded DNA-specific cytosine deaminase. Gallagher LA, Velazquez E, Peterson SB, Charity JC, Radey MC, Gebhardt MJ, Hsu F, Shull LM, Cutler KJ, Macareno K, de Moraes MH, Penewit KM, Kim J, Andrade PA, LaFramboise T, Salipante SJ, Reniere ML, de Lorenzo V, Wiggins PA, Dove SL, Mougous JD. Nat Microbiol. 2022 Jun;7(6):844-855. doi: 10.1038/s41564-022-01133-9. Epub 2022 Jun 1. PubMed 35650286.
Backbone
  Vector backbone: pPSV39-CV
  Backbone size w/o insert (bp): 6041
  Total vector size (bp): 6292
  Vector type: Bacterial Expression
Growth in bacteria
  Bacterial resistance: Gentamicin, 10 μg/mL
  Growth temperature: 37°C
  Growth strain: DH5alpha
  Copy number: Unknown
Gene/Insert
  Gene/Insert name: ugi
  Insert size (bp): 255
  Promoter: LacUV5
  Cloning method: Gibson Cloning
  Sequencing primers: 5′ GGATTACGTGGCCTGTAGAC; 3′ CCCGTTTAGAGGCCCC
Terms and licenses: Academic/Nonprofit Terms; Industry Terms: Not Available to Industry
How to cite: pPSV39-ugi was a gift from Joseph Mougous (Addgene plasmid # 186556 ; http://n2t.net/addgene:186556 ; RRID:Addgene_186556)
